>Addgene plasmid #230469 | AiP13791 - pAAV-AiE0715h-minBG-iCre(R297T)-BGHpA (Alias: CN3791) | addgene full sequence | sequence record 474116 | Addgene NGS Result
CCTGCAGGCAGCTGCGCGCTCGCTCGCTCACTGAGGCCGCCCGGGCGTCGGGCGACCTTTGGTCGCCCGG
CCTCAGTGAGCGAGCGAGCGCGCAGAGAGGGAGTGGCCAACTCCATCACTAGGGGTTCCTGCGGCCGCAC
GCGTAGCCTGTTCATAGCCCCAAAGTACTGAAAGGCCTTGCAAAATGCTCATAGGTGGAACAGCAGGAAG
CATCTAGAGCCATCTCAGAGGGAGCCTTCTGCTTCCAGAAATAAATTCACACATTCACAGGTGCTTCCTG
TTTTTTCAAACACCTTGCCCACCTTCTGCACACCAAGCGTGGATTCTGCAAAACGTGAGCCCAACAGGAA
GCTGCCTGCAATTTCAGGTAGCTTTTCTGACTCTTAAAGAGATCTCAAGTATACCTTCAGAGAAATGCCA
GCAAAAACTGTAGTCATTTGGGAAGGAATAAGCCTGGAAGAAAAAGATACAACGAACTAGCACAACGAGG
GTGAGAACATTTTTCATGAAAATGCTGTTTGTAAATTACATTTTTAAACAAATAAATGTGTTTTCTTTAG
GTTTTTAGCTCCTGTGGGTGGAATTAGGAGAACCAGCTGTAAGTGGGTGGTGTTTGTCATATCTCTGCTG
TGAGGGAGGAAGAAGAAGGAGGAAGGCTGGGGTGGAGAGGAGGAAGGAGACCCGCATGGCTGGAATGTCT
CCACTGAGCTCGGGCTGGGCATAAAAGTCAGGGCAGAGCCATCTATTGCTTACATTTGCTTCTGGGATCC
AGATCTTTCGAAGCTAGCCACCATGGTGCCCAAGAAGAAGAGGAAAGTCTCCAACCTGCTGACTGTGCAC
CAAAACCTGCCTGCCCTCCCTGTGGATGCCACCTCTGATGAAGTCAGGAAGAACCTGATGGACATGTTCA
GGGACAGGCAGGCCTTCTCTGAACACACCTGGAAGATGCTCCTGTCTGTGTGCAGATCCTGGGCTGCCTG
GTGCAAGCTGAACAACAGGAAATGGTTCCCTGCTGAACCTGAGGATGTGAGGGACTACCTCCTGTACCTG
CAAGCCAGAGGCCTGGCTGTGAAGACCATCCAACAGCACCTGGGCCAGCTCAACATGCTGCACAGGAGAT
CTGGCCTGCCTCGCCCTTCTGACTCCAATGCTGTGTCCCTGGTGATGAGGAGAATCAGAAAGGAGAATGT
GGATGCTGGGGAGAGAGCCAAGCAGGCCCTGGCCTTTGAACGCACTGACTTTGACCAAGTCAGATCCCTG
ATGGAGAACTCTGACAGATGCCAGGACATCAGGAACCTGGCCTTCCTGGGCATTGCCTACAACACCCTGC
TGCGCATTGCCGAAATTGCCAGAATCAGAGTGAAGGACATCTCCCGCACCGATGGTGGGAGAATGCTGAT
CCACATTGGCAGGACCAAGACCCTGGTGTCCACAGCTGGTGTGGAGAAGGCCCTGTCCCTGGGGGTTACC
AAGCTGGTGGAGAGATGGATCTCTGTGTCTGGTGTGGCTGATGACCCCAACAACTACCTGTTCTGCCGGG
TCAGAAAGAATGGTGTGGCTGCCCCTTCTGCCACCTCCCAACTGTCCACCCGGGCCCTGGAAGGGATCTT
TGAGGCCACCCACCGCCTGATCTATGGTGCCAAGGATGACTCTGGGCAGAGATACCTGGCCTGGTCTGGC
CACTCTGCCAGAGTGGGTGCTGCCACCGACATGGCCAGGGCTGGTGTGTCCATCCCTGAAATCATGCAGG
CTGGTGGCTGGACCAATGTGAACATTGTGATGAACTACATCAGAAACCTGGACTCTGAGACTGGGGCCAT
GGTGAGGCTGCTCGAAGATGGGGACTGAGGCGCGCCGAATTCAAGCTTCTCGAGAGATCTTCGACTGTGC
CTTCTAGTTGCCAGCCATCTGTTGTTTGCCCCTCCCCCGTGCCTTCCTTGACCCTGGAAGGTGCCACTCC
CACTGTCCTTTCCTAATAAAATGAGGAAATTGCATCGCATTGTCTGAGTAGGTGTCATTCTATTCTGGGG
GGTGGGGTGGGGCAGGACAGCAAGGGGGAGGATTGGGAAGACAATAGCAGGCATGAGATCTCACGTGCGG
ACCGAGCGGCCGCAGGAACCCCTAGTGATGGAGTTGGCCACTCCCTCTCTGCGCGCTCGCTCGCTCACTG
AGGCCGGGCGACCAAAGGTCGCCCGACGCCCGGGCTTTGCCCGGGCGGCCTCAGTGAGCGAGCGAGCGCG
CAGCTGCCTGCAGGGGCGCCTGATGCGGTATTTTCTCCTTACGCATCTGTGCGGTATTTCACACCGCATA
[95 nt withheld, positions 2311-2405]
T
[46 nt withheld, positions 2407-2452]
C
[141 nt withheld, positions 2454-2594]
CCTTTGACGTTGGAGTCCACGTTCTTT
[37 nt withheld, positions 2622-2658]
ACTCTATCTCGGGCTATTCTTTTGATTTATAAGGGATTTTGCCGATTTCGGTCTATTGGTTAAAAAATGA
GCTGATTTAACAAAAATTTAACGCGAATTTTAACAAAATATTAACGTTTACAATTTTATGGTGCACTCTC
AGTACAATCTGCTCTGATGCCGCATAGTTAAGCCAGCCCCGACACCCGCCAACACCCGCTGACGCGCCCT
GACGGGCTTGTCTGCTCCCGGCATCCGCTTACAGACAAGCTGTGACCGTCTCCGGGAGCTGCATGTGTCA
GAGGTTTTCACCGTCATCACCGAAACGCGCGAGACGAAAGGGCCTCGTGATACGCCTATTTTTATAGGTT
AATGTCATGATAATAATGGTTTCTTAGACGTCAGGTGGCACTTTTCGGGGAAATGTGCGCGGAACCCCTA
TTTGTTTATTTTTCTAAATACATTCAAATATGTATCCGCTCATGAGACAATAACCCTGATAAATGCTTCA
ATAATATTGAAAAAGGAAGAGTATGAGTATTCAACATTTCCGTGTCGCCCTTATTCCCTTTTTTGCGGCA
TTTTGCCTTCCTGTTTTTGCTCACCCAGAAACGCTGGTGAAAGTAAAAGATGCTGAAGATCAGTTGGGTG
CACGAGTGGGTTACATCGAACTGGATCTCAACAGCGGTAAGATCCTTGAGAGTTTTCGCCCCGAAGAACG
TTTTCCAATGATGAGCACTTTTAAAGTTCTGCTATGTGGCGCGGTATTATCCCGTATTGACGCCGGGCAA
GAGCAACTCGGTCGCCGCATACACTATTCTCAGAATGACTTGGTTGAGTACTCACCAGTCACAGAAAAGC
ATCTTACGGATGGCATGACAGTAAGAGAATTATGCAGTGCTGCCATAACCATGAGTGATAACACTGCGGC
CAACTTACTTCTGACAACGATCGGAGGACCGAAGGAGCTAACCGCTTTTTTGCACAACATGGGGGATCAT
GTAACTCGCCTTGATCGTTGGGAACCGGAGCTGAATGAAGCCATACCAAACGACGAGCGTGACACCACGA
TGCCTGTAGCAATGGCAACAACGTTGCGCAAACTATTAACTGGCGAACTACTTACTCTAGCTTCCCGGCA
ACAATTAATAGACTGGATGGAGGCGGATAAAGTTGCAGGACCACTTCTGCGCTCGGCCCTTCCGGCTGGC
TGGTTTATTGCTGATAAATCTGGAGCCGGTGAGCGTGGGTCTCGCGGTATCATTGCAGCACTGGGGCCAG
ATGGTAAGCCCTCCCGTATCGTAGTTATCTACACGACGGGGAGTCAGGCAACTATGGATGAACGAAATAG
ACAGATCGCTGAGATAGGTGCCTCACTGATTAAGCATTGGTAACTGTCAGACCAAGTTTACTCATATATA
CTTTAGATTGATTTAAAACTTCATTTTTAATTTAAAAGGATCTAGGTGAAGATCCTTTTTGATAATCTCA
TGACCAAAATCCCTTAACGTGAGTTTTCGTTCCACTGAGCGTCAGACCCCGTAGAAAAGATCAAAGGATC
TTCTTGAGATCCTTTTTTTCTGCGCGTAATCTGCTGCTTGCAAACAAAAAAACCACCGCTACCAGCGGTG
GTTTGTTTGCCGGATCAAGAGCTACCAACTCTTTTTCCGAAGGTAACTGGCTTCAGCAGAGCGCAGATAC
CAAATACTGTTCTTCTAGTGTAGCCGTAGTTAGGCCACCACTTCAAGAACTCTGTAGCACCGCCTACATA
CCTCGCTCTGCTAATCCTGTTACCAGTGGCTGCTGCCAGTGGCGATAAGTCGTGTCTTACCGGGTTGGAC
TCAAGACGATAGTTACCGGATAAGGCGCAGCGGTCGGGCTGAACGGGGGGTTCGTGCACACAGCCCAGCT
TGGAGCGAACGACCTACACCGAACTGAGATACCTACAGCGTGAGCTATGAGAAAGCGCCACGCTTCCCGA
AGGGAGAAAGGCGGACAGGTATCCGGTAAGCGGCAGGGTCGGAACAGGAGAGCGCACGAGGGAGCTTCCA
GGGGGAAACGCCTGGTATCTTTATAGTCCTGTCGGGTTTCGCCACCTCTGACTTGAGCGTCGATTTTTGT
GATGCTCGTCAGGGGGGCGGAGCCTATGGAAAAACGCCAGCAACGCGGCCTTTTTACGGTTCCTGGCCTT
TTGCTGGCCTTTTGCTCACATGT
Features (pLannotate 1.2.2; 12 found; start..end, strand, type, name):
     12..39      +  repeat_region  AAV2 ITR (fragment): inverted terminal repeat of adeno-associated virus serotype 2 inverted
     68..95      +  repeat_region  AAV2 ITR (fragment): inverted terminal repeat of adeno-associated virus serotype 2 inverted
    820..1845    +  CDS            cre: RECR_BPP1 - Experimental evidence at protein level: Swiss-Prot protein existence level 1. Catalyzes site-specific recombination between two 34-base- pair LOXP sites. Its role is to maintain the phage genome as a monomeric unit-copy plasmid in the lysogenic state. From Escherichia phage P1 (Bacteriophage P1).
   1885..1996    +  polyA_signal   bGH poly(A) signal: bovine growth hormone polyadenylation signal
   2114..2254    +  repeat_region  AAV2 ITR: inverted terminal repeat of adeno-associated virus serotype 2 inverted
   2259..2310    -  misc_feature   bom (fragment): basis of mobility region from pBR322
   2329..2784    +  rep_origin     f1 ori (sequence partly withheld): f1 bacteriophage origin of replication; arrow indicates direction of (+) strand synthesis
   2785..2834    -  misc_feature   bom (fragment): basis of mobility region from pBR322
   2936..2971    -  CDS            rop (fragment): Rop protein, which maintains plasmids at low copy number; rop
   3066..3170    +  promoter       AmpR promoter: bla
   3171..4031    +  CDS            AmpR: β-lactamase; bla; confers resistance to ampicillin, carbenicillin, and related antibiotics
   4202..4790    +  rep_origin     ori: high-copy-number ColE1/pMB1/pBR322/pUC origin of replication
