[The description below was written by a language model from this plasmid's Addgene catalogue record and pLannotate feature annotations shown in this document.]
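Description:
AiP13791 - pAAV-AiE0715h-minBG-iCre(R297T)-BGHpA (alias CN3791) is an AAV transfer plasmid of about 4.85 kb built on a pAAV2 backbone. It is used to package a recombinant adeno-associated virus genome that delivers Cre recombinase to selected brain cell populations. The plasmid is maintained in E. coli through a high-copy ColE1/pUC-type origin and selected with ampicillin via the bla gene and its native promoter. An f1 phage origin and small remnants of pBR322 bom and rop sequences are also annotated in the backbone. The expression cassette is flanked by AAV2 inverted terminal repeats, which supply the cis signals for genome replication and encapsidation. The right ITR is annotated in full, whereas the left one is detected only as short fragments, which is common for these repeat-rich, hard-to-sequence elements.

Between the ITRs, the enhancer AiE0715h sits upstream of the minimal beta-globin promoter (minBG). Neither element is called out in the automated feature table, but both presumably occupy the unannotated region preceding the coding sequence. The minimal promoter has little activity by itself, so the enhancer is intended to determine the cell-type specificity of transcription. The record does not say which cell population it targets. The payload is iCre(R297T), a synthetic codon-improved Cre carrying an R297T substitution, followed by the bovine growth hormone polyadenylation signal. Cre catalyses recombination between loxP sites, so the resulting virus can switch floxed or Cre-dependent reporter and effector alleles on or off in enhancer-defined cells. The construct belongs to a collection of enhancer AAVs developed for genetic access to cortical cell types.
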