Addgene plasmid #230469: AiP13791 - pAAV-AiE0715h-minBG-iCre(R297T)-BGHpA (Alias: CN3791)
Purpose: AiE0715h is an enhancer sequence, designed to drive AAV-mediated transgene expression in specific populations of brain cells
Depositing lab: Allen Institute for Brain Science & Jonathan Ting. Depositing organization: Allen Institute. Publication: A suite of enhancer AAVs and transgenic mouse lines for genetic access to cortical cell types. Ben-Simon Y, Hooper M, Narayan S, Daigle TL, Dwivedi D, Way SW, Oster A, Stafford DA, Mich JK, Taormina MJ, Martinez RA, Opitz-Araya X, Roth JR, Alexander JR, Allen S, Amster A, Arbuckle J, Ayala A, Baker PM, Bakken TE, Barcelli T, Barta S, Bendrick J, Bertagnolli D, Bielstein C, Bishwakarma P, Bowlus J, Boyer G, Brouner K, Casian B, Casper T, Chakka AB, Chakrabarty R, Chance RK, Chavan S, Clark M, Colbert K, Collman F, Daniel S, Departee M, DiValentin P, Donadio N, Dotson N, Egdorf T, Fliss T, Gabitto M, Garcia J, Gary A, Gasperini M, Gloe J, Goldy J, Gore BB, Graybuck L, Greisman N, Haeseleer F, Halterman C, Haradon Z, Hastings SD, Helback O, Ho W, Hockemeyer D, Huang C, Huff S, Hunker A, Johansen N, Jones D, Juneau Z, Kalmbach B, Kannan M, Khem S, Kussick E, Kutsal R, Larsen R, Lee C, Lee AY, Leibly M, Lenz GH, Li S, Liang E, Lusk N, Madigan Z, Malloy J, Malone J, McCue R, Melchor J, Mollenkopf T, Moosman S, Morin E, Newman D, Ng L, Ngo K, Omstead V, Otto S, Oyama A, Pena N, Pham T, Phillips E, Pom CA, Potekhina L, Ransford S, Ray PL, Rette D, Reynoldson C, Rimorin C, Rocha D, Ruiz A, Sanchez REA, Sawyer L, Sedeno-Cortes A, Sevigny JP, Shapovalova N, Shepard N, Shulga L, Sigler AR, Siverts L, Soliman S, Somasundaram S, Staats B, Stewart K, Szelenyi E, Tieu M, Trader C, Tran A, van Velthoven CTJ, Walker M, Wang Y, Weed N, Wirthlin M, Wood T, Wynalda B, Yao Z, Zhou T, Ariza J, Dee N, Reding M, Ronellenfitch K, Mufti S, Sunkin SM, Smith KA, Esposito L, Waters J, Thyagarajan B, Yao S, Lein ES, Zeng H, Levi BP, Ngai J, Ting JT, Tasic B. Cell. 2025 May 16:S0092-8674(25)00513-6. doi: 10.1016/j.cell.2025.05.002. PubMed 40403729.
Backbone
  Vector backbone: pAAV2
  Vector type: AAV
Growth in bacteria
  Bacterial resistance: Ampicillin, 100 μg/mL
  Growth temperature: 37°C
  Growth strain: NEB Stable
  Copy number: High Copy
Gene/Insert
  Gene/Insert name: iCre(R297T)
  Species: Synthetic
  Promoter: minBG
  Cloning method: Gibson Cloning
Terms and licenses: Academic/Nonprofit Terms; Industry Terms: Not Available to Industry
How to cite: AiP13791 - pAAV-AiE0715h-minBG-iCre(R297T)-BGHpA (Alias: CN3791) was a gift from Allen Institute for Brain Science & Jonathan Ting (Addgene plasmid # 230469 ; http://n2t.net/addgene:230469 ; RRID:Addgene_230469)
